>Addgene plasmid #144588 | TFORF3112 | addgene full sequence | sequence record 409015 | Addgene Partial NGS Result
TTAATGTAGTCTTATGCAATACTCTTGTAGTCTTGCAACATGGTAACGATGAGTTAGCAACATGCCTTAC
AAGGAGAGAAAAAGCACCGTGCATGCCGATTGGTGGAAGTAAGGTGGTACGATCGTGCCTTATTAGGAAG
GCAACAGACGGGTCTGACATGGATTGGACGAACCACTGAATTGCCGCATTGCAGAGATATTGTATTTAAG
TGCCTAGCTCGATACATAAACGGGTCTCTCTGGTTAGACCAGATCTGAGCCTGGGAGCTCTCTGGCTAAC
TAGGGAACCCACTGCTTAAGCCTCAATAAAGCTTGCCTTGAGTGCTTCAAGTAGTGTGTGCCCGTCTGTT
GTGTGACTCTGGTAACTAGAGATCCCTCAGACCCTTTTAGTCAGTGTGGAAAATCTCTAGCAGTGGCGCC
CGAACAGGGACTTGAAAGCGAAAGGGAAACCAGAGGAGCTCTCTCGACGCAGGACTCGGCTTGCTGAAGC
GCGCACGGCAAGAGGCGAGGGGCGGCGACTGGTGAGTACGCCAAAAATTTTGACTAGCGGAGGCTAGAAG
GAGAGAGATGGGTGCGAGAGCGTCAGTATTAAGCGGGGGAGAATTAGATCGCGATGGGAAAAAATTCGGT
TAAGGCCAGGGGGAAAGAAAAAATATAAATTAAAACATATAGTATGGGCAAGCAGGGAGCTAGAACGATT
CGCAGTTAATCCTGGCCTGTTAGAAACATCAGAAGGCTGTAGACAAATACTGGGACAGCTACAACCATCC
CTTCAGACAGGATCAGAAGAACTTAGATCATTATATAATACAGTAGCAACCCTCTATTGTGTGCATCAAA
GGATAGAGATAAAAGACACCAAGGAAGCTTTAGACAAGATAGAGGAAGAGCAAAACAAAAGTAAGACCAC
CGCACAGCAAGCGGCCGCTGATCTTCAGACCTGGAGGAGGAGATATGAGGGACAATTGGAGAAGTGAATT
ATATAAATATAAAGTAGTAAAAATTGAACCATTAGGAGTAGCACCCACCAAGGCAAAGAGAAGAGTGGTG
CAGAGAGAAAAAAGAGCAGTGGGAATAGGAGCTTTGTTCCTTGGGTTCTTGGGAGCAGCAGGAAGCACTA
TGGGCGCAGCGTCAATGACGCTGACGGTACAGGCCAGACAATTATTGTCTGGTATAGTGCAGCAGCAGAA
CAATTTGCTGAGGGCTATTGAGGCGCAACAGCATCTGTTGCAACTCACAGTCTGGGGCATCAAGCAGCTC
CAGGCAAGAATCCTGGCTGTGGAAAGATACCTAAAGGATCAACAGCTCCTGGGGATTTGGGGTTGCTCTG
GAAAACTCATTTGCACCACTGCTGTGCCTTGGAATGCTAGTTGGAGTAATAAATCTCTGGAACAGATTTG
GAATCACACGACCTGGATGGAGTGGGACAGAGAAATTAACAATTACACAAGCTTAATACACTCCTTAATT
GAAGAATCGCAAAACCAGCAAGAAAAGAATGAACAAGAATTATTGGAATTAGATAAATGGGCAAGTTTGT
GGAATTGGTTTAACATAACAAATTGGCTGTGGTATATAAAATTATTCATAATGATAGTAGGAGGCTTGGT
AGGTTTAAGAATAGTTTTTGCTGTACTTTCTATAGTGAATAGAGTTAGGCAGGGATATTCACCATTATCG
TTTCAGACCCACCTCCCAACCCCGAGGGGACCCATGCATTGCATCTCAATTAGTCAGCAACCAGGTGTGG
AAAGTCCCCAGGCTCCCCAGCAGGCAGAAGTATGCAAAGCATGCGTCTCAATTAGTCAGCAACCATAGTC
CCGCCCCTAACTCCGCCCATCCCGCCCCTAACTCCGCCCAGTTCCGCCCATTCTCCGCCCCATGGCTGAC
TAATTTTTTTTATTTATGCAGAGGCCGAGGCCGCCTCGGCCTCTGAGCTATTCCAGAAGTAGTGAGGAGG
CTTTTTTGGAGGCCTAGGCTTTTGCAAAAAGCTTTCTAGAGGTACCACCGGAGCTTACCATGACCGAGTA
CAAGCCCACGGTGCGCCTCGCCACCCGCGACGACGTCCCCAGGGCCGTACGCACCCTCGCCGCCGCGTTC
GCCGACTACCCCGCCACGCGCCACACCGTCGATCCGGACCGCCACATCGAGCGGGTCACCGAGCTGCAAG
AACTCTTCCTCACGCGCGTCGGGCTCGACATCGGCAAGGTGTGGGTCGCGGACGACGGCGCCGCCGTGGC
GGTCTGGACCACGCCGGAGAGCGTCGAAGCGGGGGCGGTGTTCGCCGAGATCGGCCCGCGCATGGCCGAG
TTGAGCGGTTCCCGGCTGGCCGCGCAGCAACAGATGGAAGGCCTCCTGGCGCCGCACCGGCCCAAGGAGC
CCGCGTGGTTCCTGGCCACCGTCGGCGTCTCGCCCGACCACCAGGGCAAGGGTCTGGGCAGCGCCGTCGT
GCTCCCCGGAGTGGAGGCGGCCGAGCGCGCCGGGGTGCCCGCCTTCCTGGAGACCTCCGCGCCCCGCAAC
CTCCCCTTCTACGAGCGGCTCGGCTTCACCGTCACCGCCGACGTCGAGGTGCCCGAAGGACCGCGCACCT
GGTGCATGACCCGCAAGCCCGGTGCCAGTTAACGAATTCTAGATCTTGAGACAAATGGCAGTATTCATCC
ACAATTTTAAAAGAAAAGGGGGGATTGGGGGGTACAGTGCAGGGGAAAGAATAGTAGACATAATAGCAAC
AGACATACAAACTAAAGAATTACAAAAACAAATTACAAAAATTCAAAATTTTCGGGTTTATTACAGGGAC
AGCAGAGATCCACTTTGGCGCCGGCTCGAGGCCTGCAGGTGCAAAGATGGATAAAGTTTTAAACAGAGAG
GAATCTTTGCAGCTAATGGACCTTCTAGGTCTTGAAAGGAGTGGGAATTGGCTCCGGTGCCCGTCAGTGG
GCAGAGCGCACATCGCCCACAGTCCCCGAGAAGTTGGGGGGAGGGGTCGGCAATTGAACCGGTGCCTAGA
GAAGGTGGCGCGGGGTAAACTGGGAAAGTGATGTCGTGTACTGGCTCCGCCTTTTTCCCGAGGGTGGGGG
AGAACCGTATATAAGTGCAGTAGTCGCCGTGAACGTTCTTTTTCGCAACGGGTTTGCCGCCAGAACACAG
GTAAGTGCCGTGTGTGGTTCCCGCGGGCCTGGCCTCTTTACGGGTTATGGCCCTTGCGTGCCTTGAATTA
CTTCCACCTGGCTGCAGTACGTGATTCTTGATCCCGAGCTTCGGGTTGGAAGTGGGTGGGAGAGTTCGAG
GCCTTGCGCTTAAGGAGCCCCTTCGCCTCGTGCTTGAGTTGAGGCCTGGCCTGGGCGCTGGGGCCGCCGC
GTGCGAATCTGGTGGCACCTTCGCGCCTGTCTCGCTGCTTTCGATAAGTCTCTAGCCATTTAAAATTTTT
GATGACCTGCTGCGACGCTTTTTTTCTGGCAAGATAGTCTTGTAAATGCGGGCCAAGATCTGCACACTGG
TATTTCGGTTTTTGGGGCCGCGGGCGGCGACGGGGCCCGTGCGTCCCAGCGCACATGTTCGGCGAGGCGG
GGCCTGCGAGCGCGGCCACCGAGAATCGGACGGGGGTAGTCTCAAGCTGGCCGGCCTGCTCTGGTGCCTG
GCCTCGCGCCGCCGTGTATCGCCCCGCCCTGGGCGGCAAGGCTGGCCCGGTCGGCACCAGTTGCGTGAGC
GGAAAGATGGCCGCTTCCCGGCCCTGCTGCAGGGAGCTCAAAATGGAGGACGCGGCGCTCGGGAGAGCGG
GCGGGTGAGTCACCCACACAAAGGAAAAGGGCCTTTCCGTCCTCAGCCGTCGCTTCATGTGACTCCACGG
AGTACCGGGCGCCGTCCAGGCACCTCGATTAGTTCTCGAGCTTTTGGAGTACGTCGTCTTTAGGTTGGGG
GGAGGGGTTTTATGCGATGGAGTTTCCCCACACTGAGTGGGTGGAGACTGAAGTTAGGCCAGCTTGGCAC
TTGATGTAATTCTCCTTGGAATTTGCCCTTTTTGAGTTTGGATCTTGGTTCATTCTCAAGCCTCAGACAG
TGGTTCAAAGTTTTTTTCTTCCATTTCAGGTGTCGTGAGGCTAGCATCGATTGATCAACAAGTTTGTACA
AAAAAGTTGGCACCATGGAGCTTACCCAGCCTGCAGAAGACCTCATCCAGACCCAGCAGACCCCTGCCTC
AGAACTTGGGGACCCTGAAGACCCCGGAGAGGAGGCTGCAGATGGCTCAGACACTGTGGTCCTCAGTCTC
TTTCCCTGCACCCCTGAGCCTGTGAATCCTGAACCGGATGCCAGTGTTTCCTCTCCACAGGCAGGCAGCT
CCCTGAAGCACTCCACCACTCTCACCAACCGGCAGCGAGGGAACGAGGTGTCAGCTCTGCCGGCCACCCT
AGACTCCCTGTCCATCCACCAGCTCGCAGCACAGGGGGAGCTGGACCAGCTGAAGGAGCATTTGCGGAAA
GGTGACAACCTCGTCAACAAGCCAGACGAGCGCGGCTTCACCCCCCTCATCTGGGCCTCCGCCTTTGGAG
AGATTGAGACCGTTCGCTTCCTGCTGGAGTGGGGTGCCGACCCCCACATCCTGGCAAAAGAGCGAGAGAG
CGCCCTGTCGCTGGCCAGCACAGGCGGCTACACAGACATTGTGGGGCTGCTGCTGGAGCGTGACGTGGAC
ATCAACATCTATGATTGGAATGGAGGGACGCCACTGCTGTACGCTGTGCGCGGGAACCACGTGAAATGCG
TTGAGGCCTTGCTGGCCCGAGGCGCTGACCTCACCACCGAAGCCGACTCTGGCTACACCCCGATGGACCT
TGCCGTGGCCCTGGGATACCGGAAAGTGCAACAGGTGATCGAGAACCACATCCTCAAGCTCTTCCAGAGC
AACCTGGTGCCCGCTGACCCTGAGTTGCCAACTTTCTTGTACAAAGTGGTTGATATCGGTAAGCCTATCC
CTAACCCTCTCCTCGGTCTCGATTCTACGTAGTAATGAACTAGTCCGTAACTTGAAAGTATTTCGATTTC
TTGGCTTTATATATCTTGTGGAAAGGACGATTGGCAACCGTCAGACACCCTTTAACGCGTTAAGTCGACA
ATCAACCTCTGGATTACAAAATTTGTGAAAGATTGACTGGTATTCTTAACTATGTTGCTCCTTTTACGCT
ATGTGGATACGCTGCTTTAATGCCTTTGTATCATGCTATTGCTTCCCGTATGGCTTTCATTTTCTCCTCC
TTGTATAAATCCTGGTTGCTGTCTCTTTATGAGGAGTTGTGGCCCGTTGTCAGGCAACGTGGCGTGGTGT
GCACTGTGTTTGCTGACGCAACCCCCACTGGTTGGGGCATTGCCACCACCTGTCAGCTCCTTTCCGGGAC
TTTCGCTTTCCCCCTCCCTATTGCCACGGCGGAACTCATCGCCGCCTGCCTTGCCCGCTGCTGGACAGGG
GCTCGGCTGTTGGGCACTGACAATTCCGTGGTGTTGTCGGGGAAATCATCGTCCTTTCCTTGGCTGCTCG
CCTGTGTTGCCACCTGGATTCTGCGCGGGACGTCCTTCTGCTACGTCCCTTCGGCCCTCAATCCAGCGGA
CCTTCCTTCCCGCGGCCTGCTGCCGGCTCTGCGGCCTCTTCCGCGTCTTCGCCTTCGCCCTCAGACGAGT
CGGATCTCCCTTTGGGCCGCCTCCCCGCGTCGACTTTAAGACCAATGACTTACAAGGCAGCTGTAGATCT
TAGCCACTTTTTAAAAGAAAAGGGGGGACTGGAAGGGCTAATTCACTCCCAACGAAGACAAGATCTGCTT
TTTGCTTGTACTGGGTCTCTCTGGTTAGACCAGATCTGAGCCTGGGAGCTCTCTGGCTAACTAGGGAACC
CACTGCTTAAGCCTCAATAAAGCTTGCCTTGAGTGCTTCAAGTAGTGTGTGCCCGTCTGTTGTGTGACTC
TGGTAACTAGAGATCCCTCAGACCCTTTTAGTCAGTGTGGAAAATCTCTAGCAGTACGTATAGTAGTTCA
TGTCATCTTATTATTCAGTATTTATAACTTGCAAAGAAATGAATATCAGAGAGTGAGAGGAACTTGTTTA
TTGCAGCTTATAATGGTTACAAATAAAGCAATAGCATCACAAATTTCACAAATAAAGCATTTTTTTCACT
GCATTCTAGTTGTGGTTTGTCCAAACTCATCAATGTATCTTATCATGTCTGGCTCTAGCTATCCCGCCCC
TAACTCCGCCCATCCCGCCCCTAACTCCGCCCAGTTCCGCCCATTCTCCGCCCCATGGCTGACTAATTTT
TTTTATTTATGCAGAGGCCGAGGCCGCCTCGGCCTCTGAGCTATTCCAGAAGTAGTGAGGAGGCTTTTTT
GGAGGCCTAGGGACGTACCCAATTCGCCCTATAGTGAGTCGTATTACGCGCGCTCACTGGCCGTCGTTTT
ACAACGTCGTGACTGGGAAAACCCTGGCGTTACCCAACTTAATCGCCTTGCAGCACATCCCCCTTTCGCC
AGCTGGCGTAATAGCGAAGAGGCCCGCACCGATCGCCCTTCCCAACAGTTGCGCAGCCTGAATGGCGAAT
GGG
[124 nt withheld, positions 6584-6707]
C
[91 nt withheld, positions 6709-6799]
A
[49 nt withheld, positions 6801-6849]
CCTTTGACGTTGGAGTCCACGTTCTTT
[37 nt withheld, positions 6877-6913]
ACCCTATCTCGGTCTATTCTTTTGATTTATAAGGGATTTTGCCGATTTCGGCCTATTGGTTAAAAAATGA
GCTGATTTAACAAAAATTTAACGCGAATTTTAACAAAATATTAACGCTTACAATTTAGGTGGCACTTTTC
GGGGAAATGTGCGCGGAACCCCTATTTGTTTATTTTTCTAAATACATTCAAATATGTATCCGCTCATGAG
ACAATAACCCTGATAAATGCTTCAATAATATTGAAAAAGGAAGAGTATGAGTATTCAACATTTCCGTGTC
GCCCTTATTCCCTTTTTTGCGGCATTTTGCCTTCCTGTTTTTGCTCACCCAGAAACGCTGGTGAAAGTAA
AAGATGCTGAAGATCAGTTGGGTGCACGAGTGGGTTACATCGAACTGGATCTCAACAGCGGTAAGATCCT
TGAGAGTTTTCGCCCCGAAGAACGTTTTCCAATGATGAGCACTTTTAAAGTTCTGCTATGTGGCGCGGTA
TTATCCCGTATTGACGCCGGGCAAGAGCAACTCGGTCGCCGCATACACTATTCTCAGAATGACTTGGTTG
AGTACTCACCAGTCACAGAAAAGCATCTTACGGATGGCATGACAGTAAGAGAATTATGCAGTGCTGCCAT
AACCATGAGTGATAACACTGCGGCCAACTTACTTCTGACAACGATCGGAGGACCGAAGGAGCTAACCGCT
TTTTTGCACAACATGGGGGATCATGTAACTCGCCTTGATCGTTGGGAACCGGAGCTGAATGAAGCCATAC
CAAACGACGAGCGTGACACCACGATGCCTGTAGCAATGGCAACAACGTTGCGCAAACTATTAACTGGCGA
ACTACTTACTCTAGCTTCCCGGCAACAATTAATAGACTGGATGGAGGCGGATAAAGTTGCAGGACCACTT
CTGCGCTCGGCCCTTCCGGCTGGCTGGTTTATTGCTGATAAATCTGGAGCCGGTGAGCGTGGGTCTCGCG
GTATCATTGCAGCACTGGGGCCAGATGGTAAGCCCTCCCGTATCGTAGTTATCTACACGACGGGGAGTCA
GGCAACTATGGATGAACGAAATAGACAGATCGCTGAGATAGGTGCCTCACTGATTAAGCATTGGTAACTG
TCAGACCAAGTTTACTCATATATACTTTAGATTGATTTAAAACTTCATTTTTAATTTAAAAGGATCTAGG
TGAAGATCCTTTTTGATAATCTCATGACCAAAATCCCTTAACGTGAGTTTCGCGTCGTTCCACTGAGCGT
CAGACCCCGTAGAAAAGATCAAAGGATCTTCTTGAGATCCTTTTTTTCTGCGCGTAATCTGCTGCTTGCA
AACAAAAAAACCACCGCTACCAGCGGTGGTTTGTTTGCCGGATCAAGAGCTACCAACTCTTTTTCCGAAG
GTAACTGGCTTCAGCAGAGCGCAGATACCAAATACTGTTCTTCTAGTGTAGCCGTAGTTAGGCCACCACT
TCAAGAACTCTGTAGCACCGCCTACATACCTCGCTCTGCTAATCCTGTTACCAGTGGCTGCTGCCAGTGG
CGATAAGTCGTGTCTTACCGGGTTGGACTCAAGACGATAGTTACCGGATAAGGCGCAGCGGTCGGGCTGA
ACGGGGGGTTCGTGCACACAGCCCAGCTTGGAGCGAACGACCTACACCGAACTGAGATACCTACAGCGTG
AGCTATGAGAAAGCGCCACGCTTCCCGAAGGGAGAAAGGCGGACAGGTATCCGGTAAGCGGCAGGGTCGG
AACAGGAGAGCGCACGAGGGAGCTTCCAGGGGGAAACGCCTGGTATCTTTATAGTCCTGTCGGGTTTCGC
CACCTCTGACTTGAGCGTCGATTTTTGTGATGCTCGTCAGGGGGGCGGAGCCTATGGAAAAACGCCAGCA
ACGCGGCCTTTTTACGGTTCCTGGCCTTTTGCTGGCCTTTTGCTCACATGTTCTTTCCTGCGTTATCCCC
TGATTCTGTGGATAACCGTATTACCGCCTTTGAGTGAGCTGATACCGCTCGCCGCAGCCGAACGACCGAG
CGCAGCGAGTCAGTGAGCGAGGAAGCGGAAGAGCGCCCAATACGCAAACCGCCTCTCCCCGCGCGTTGGC
CGATTCATTAATGCAGCTGGCACGACAGGTTTCCCGACTGGAAAGCGGGCAGTGAGCGCAACGCAATTAA
TGTGAGTTAGCTCACTCATTAGGCACCCCAGGCTTTACACTTTATGCTTCCGGCTCGTATGTTGTGTGGA
ATTGTGAGCGGATAACAATTTCACACAGGAAACAGCTATGACCATGATTACGCCAAGCGCGCAATTAACC
CTCACTAAAGGGAACAAAAGCTGGAGCTGCAAGC
Features (pLannotate 1.2.2; 34 found; start..end, strand, type, name):
      5..231     +  promoter       RSV promoter: Rous sarcoma virus enhancer/promoter
    232..412     +  LTR            5' LTR (truncated): truncated 5' long terminal repeat (LTR) from HIV-1
    459..584     +  misc_feature   HIV-1 Ψ: packaging signal of human immunodeficiency virus type 1
    568..931     +  CDS            HIV-1 gag (fragment): gag protein from human immunodeficiency virus 1; gag
   1077..1310    +  misc_feature   RRE: The Rev response element (RRE) of HIV-1 allows for Rev-dependent mRNA export from the nucleus to the cytoplasm.
   1687..1713    +  CDS            Rev (fragment): human immunodeficiency virus 1 (HIV-1) Rev protein; rev; enhances nuclear export of unspliced and incompletely spliced viral mRNAs
   1720..1743    +  promoter       SV40 promoter (fragment): SV40 early promoter
   1744..1815    +  promoter       SV40 promoter (fragment): SV40 enhancer and early promoter
   1839..1974    +  rep_origin     SV40 ori: SV40 origin of replication
   2020..2616    +  CDS            PuroR (fragment): puromycin N-acetyltransferase; pac from Streptomyces; confers resistance to puromycin
   2665..2782    +  misc_feature   cPPT/CTS: central polypurine tract and central termination sequence of HIV-1
   2847..2913    +  CDS            small t antigen (fragment): SV40 (simian virus 40) small t antigen
   2920..4098    +  promoter       EF-1α promoter: strong constitutive promoter for human elongation factor EF-1α
   4119..4136    +  protein_bind   attB1 (fragment): mutant version of attB; core recombination site for the Gateway® BP reaction BP Clonase™
   4145..4924    +  CDS            RFXANK: RFXK_HUMAN - Also known as ANKRA1, RFXB. Experimental evidence at protein level: Swiss-Prot protein existence level 1. Isoform 2 is not involved in the positive regulation of MHC class II genes. From Homo sapiens (Human).
   4932..4949    -  protein_bind   attB2 (fragment): mutant version of attB; core recombination site for the Gateway® BP reaction BP Clonase™
   4958..4999    +  CDS            V5 tag: epitope tag from simian virus 5
   5015..5068    +  promoter       U6 promoter (fragment): RNA polymerase III promoter for human U6 snRNA
   5110..5698    +  misc_feature   WPRE: woodchuck hepatitis virus posttranscriptional regulatory element
   5749..5768    +  misc_feature   cPPT/CTS (fragment): central polypurine tract and central termination sequence of HIV-1
   5770..6003    +  LTR            3' LTR (ΔU3): self-inactivating 3' long terminal repeat (LTR) from HIV-1
   6081..6202    +  polyA_signal   SV40 poly(A) signal: SV40 polyadenylation signal
   6242..6377    +  rep_origin     SV40 ori: SV40 origin of replication
   6398..6416    -  promoter       T7 promoter: promoter for bacteriophage T7 RNA polymerase
   6424..6579    +  CDS            lacZα (fragment): LacZα fragment of β-galactosidase; lacZ fragment
   6584..7012    +  rep_origin     f1 ori (sequence partly withheld): f1 bacteriophage origin of replication; arrow indicates direction of (+) strand synthesis
   7065..7169    +  promoter       AmpR promoter: bla
   7170..8030    +  CDS            AmpR: β-lactamase; bla; confers resistance to ampicillin, carbenicillin, and related antibiotics
   8205..8793    +  rep_origin     ori: high-copy-number ColE1/pMB1/pBR322/pUC origin of replication
   8976..9068    +  CDS            lacI (fragment): lac repressor; lacI; The lac repressor binds to the lac operator to inhibit transcription in E. coli. This inhibition can be relieved by adding lactose or isopropyl-β-D-thiogalactopyranoside (IPTG).
   9081..9102    +  protein_bind   CAP binding site: CAP binding activates transcription in the presence of cAMP. E. coli catabolite activator protein
   9117..9147    +  promoter       lac promoter: promoter for the E. coli lac operon
   9155..9171    +  protein_bind   lac operator: The lac repressor binds to the lac operator to inhibit transcription in E. coli. This inhibition can be relieved by adding lactose or isopropyl-β-D-thiogalactopyranoside (IPTG). lac repressor encoded by lacI
   9216..9234    +  promoter       T3 promoter: promoter for bacteriophage T3 RNA polymerase
