[The description below was written by a language model from this plasmid's Addgene catalogue record and pLannotate feature annotations shown in this document.]
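Description:
TFORF3112 is a third-generation-style, self-inactivating lentiviral expression plasmid built on the pLX_TRC317 backbone, one member of a barcoded library of human transcription factor open reading frames. It is propagated in E. coli through a high-copy ColE1/pUC-type origin with ampicillin resistance (AmpR), and also carries an f1 origin and residual lac/T7/T3 cloning-vector elements. The depositor notes a risk of plasmid recombination, as is common for LTR-containing vectors. The sequence record is described as a partial NGS result of about 9.3 kb, consistent with the stated backbone plus insert.

The viral portion begins with an RSV promoter fused to a truncated HIV-1 5' LTR, which drives Tat-independent genomic RNA production in packaging cells. This is followed by the Ψ packaging signal with a gag fragment, the Rev response element for nuclear export, and a cPPT/CTS that aids nuclear import of the provirus. An SV40 early promoter drives the puromycin N-acetyltransferase gene for selection of transduced mammalian cells. Downstream, the EF-1α promoter drives human RFXANK (reference transcript NM_003721.3), inserted by Gateway cloning and flanked by attB1 and attB2 remnants, with a C-terminal V5 epitope tag for detection. A WPRE enhances transcript stability and expression, and the ΔU3 3' LTR inactivates the integrated LTR promoter. The unique 24-bp barcode mentioned in the catalogue entry is not annotated in the feature table, so its position is not stated; a short U6-promoter fragment annotated between the V5 tag and the WPRE is probably a partial match rather than a functional promoter.

The construct is intended for stable overexpression of RFXANK, with the barcode allowing identification of the transcription factor in pooled screens such as directed differentiation studies.
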