Addgene plasmid #144588: TFORF3112
Purpose: Lentiviral vector for overexpressing transcription factor ORFs with unique 24-bp barcodes. Barcodes facilitate identification of transcription factors in pooled screens.
Depositing lab: Feng Zhang. Depositing organization: Broad Institute. Publication: A transcription factor atlas of directed differentiation. Joung J, Ma S, Tay T, Geiger-Schuller KR, Kirchgatterer PC, Verdine VK, Guo B, Arias-Garcia MA, Allen WE, Singh A, Kuksenko O, Abudayyeh OO, Gootenberg JS, Fu Z, Macrae RK, Buenrostro JD, Regev A, Zhang F. Cell. 2023 Jan 5;186(1):209-229.e26. doi: 10.1016/j.cell.2022.11.026. PubMed 36608654.
Backbone
  Vector backbone: pLX_TRC317
  Backbone manufacturer: Broad Institute Genetic Perturbation Platform
  Backbone size w/o insert (bp): 8264
  Vector type: Mammalian Expression, Lentiviral
  Selectable markers: Puromycin
Growth in bacteria
  Bacterial resistance: Ampicillin, 100 μg/mL
  Growth temperature: 37°C
  Growth strain: NEB Stable
  Copy number: High Copy
Gene/Insert
  Gene/Insert name: RFXANK
  Species: H. sapiens (human)
  Insert size (bp): 989
  Entrez Gene: RFXANK (a.k.a. ANKRA1, BLS, F14150_1, RFX-B)
  Promoter: EF1a
  Tag / fusion protein: V5 (C terminal on insert)
  Cloning method: Gateway Cloning
  Sequencing primers: 5′ GGGTGGAGACTGAAGTTAGGCCAG; 3′ CACATAGCGTAAAAGGAGCAACATAG
Resource information
  A portion of this plasmid was derived from a plasmid made by: Broad Institute Genetic Perturbation Platform
Terms and licenses: Academic/Nonprofit Terms; Industry Terms: Not Available to Industry
Depositor comments: NM_003721.3 Please test multiple small colonies in case of plasmid recombination. To make this collection available in a timely manner, a portion of this collection was not fully sequenced by Addgene. If an Addgene verified full plasmid sequence is not available, please contact us prior to placing an order to request the full sequence.
How to cite: TFORF3112 was a gift from Feng Zhang (Addgene plasmid # 144588 ; http://n2t.net/addgene:144588 ; RRID:Addgene_144588)
