>Addgene plasmid #144588 | TFORF3112 | depositor partial sequence | sequence record 285879 | Insert
ATCGATTGATCAACAAGTTTGTACAAAAAAGTTGGCACCATGGAGCTTACCCAGCCTGCAGAAGACCTCA
TCCAGACCCAGCAGACCCCTGCCTCAGAACTTGGGGACCCTGAAGACCCCGGAGAGGAGGCTGCAGATGG
CTCAGACACTGTGGTCCTCAGTCTCTTTCCCTGCACCCCTGAGCCTGTGAATCCTGAACCGGATGCCAGT
GTTTCCTCTCCACAGGCAGGCAGCTCCCTGAAGCACTCCACCACTCTCACCAACCGGCAGCGAGGGAACG
AGGTGTCAGCTCTGCCGGCCACCCTAGACTCCCTGTCCATCCACCAGCTCGCAGCACAGGGGGAGCTGGA
CCAGCTGAAGGAGCATTTGCGGAAAGGTGACAACCTCGTCAACAAGCCAGACGAGCGCGGCTTCACCCCC
CTCATCTGGGCCTCCGCCTTTGGAGAGATTGAGACCGTTCGCTTCCTGCTGGAGTGGGGTGCCGACCCCC
ACATCCTGGCAAAAGAGCGAGAGAGCGCCCTGTCGCTGGCCAGCACAGGCGGCTACACAGACATTGTGGG
GCTGCTGCTGGAGCGTGACGTGGACATCAACATCTATGATTGGAATGGAGGGACGCCACTGCTGTACGCT
GTGCGCGGGAACCACGTGAAATGCGTTGAGGCCTTGCTGGCCCGAGGCGCTGACCTCACCACCGAAGCCG
ACTCTGGCTACACCCCGATGGACCTTGCCGTGGCCCTGGGATACCGGAAAGTGCAACAGGTGATCGAGAA
CCACATCCTCAAGCTCTTCCAGAGCAACCTGGTGCCCGCTGACCCTGAGTTGCCAACTTTCTTGTACAAA
GTGGTTGATATCGGTAAGCCTATCCCTAACCCTCTCCTCGGTCTCGATTCTACGTAGTAATGAACTAGTC
CGTAACTTGAAAGTATTTCGATTTCTTGGCTTTATATATCTTGTGGAAAGGACGATTGGCAACCGTCAGA
CACCCTTTA
