>Addgene plasmid #144588 | TFORF3112 | depositor partial sequence | sequence record 285880 | Barcode
TTGGCAACCGTCAGACACCCTTTA
